Addgene plasmid #231620: pVCS6
Purpose: Cumate and vanillate inducible toggle switch reported by mKate and/or sfGFP fluorescence signals; has RBS2 at R1 site and RBS3 at R2 site.
Depositing lab: Hans Christopher Bernstein. Depositing organization: University of Tromso. Publication: Fine-Tuning Genetic Circuits via Host Context and RBS Modulation. Chan DTC, Winter L, Bjerg J, Krsmanovic S, Baldwin GS, Bernstein HC. ACS Synth Biol. 2025 Jan 17;14(1):193-205. doi: 10.1021/acssynbio.4c00551. Epub 2025 Jan 4. PubMed 39754601.
Backbone
  Vector backbone: pSEVA231
  Backbone manufacturer: SEVA Collection
  Backbone size w/o insert (bp): 2996
  Vector type: Bacterial Expression, Synthetic Biology
Growth in bacteria
  Bacterial resistance: Kanamycin, 50 μg/mL
  Growth temperature: 37°C
  Growth strain: DH5alpha
  Copy number: Low Copy
Gene/Insert
  Gene/Insert name: Pcym-VanR-mKate2-Pvan-CymR-sfGFP
  Species: Synthetic
  Insert size (bp): 3618
  Promoter: Pvan/Pcym
  Cloning method: Other
Terms and licenses: Academic/Nonprofit Terms; Industry Terms: Not Available to Industry
Depositor comments: Please visit https://doi.org/10.1101/2024.07.20.604438 for bioRxiv preprint.
How to cite: pVCS6 was a gift from Hans Christopher Bernstein (Addgene plasmid # 231620 ; http://n2t.net/addgene:231620 ; RRID:Addgene_231620)
