[The description below was written by a language model from this plasmid's Addgene catalogue record and pLannotate feature annotations shown in this document.]
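Description:
pVCS6 is a bacterial synthetic-biology plasmid carrying a two-inducer genetic toggle switch on the pSEVA231 backbone. It replicates through the broad-host-range pBBR1 oriV together with its cognate pBBR1 Rep protein, is listed as low copy, and is selected with kanamycin through an aphA1 (nptI) aminoglycoside resistance gene. The lambda t0 and rrnB T1 terminators flank the cargo region and insulate it from the backbone.

The roughly 3.6 kb synthetic insert, Pcym-VanR-mKate2-Pvan-CymR-sfGFP, consists of two mutually repressing transcription units. The first is driven by the cumate-responsive promoter Pcym, annotated here by two CuO operator sites bound by CymR, and expresses the vanillate repressor VanR together with the red fluorescent protein mKate2. The second is driven by the vanillate-responsive promoter Pvan and expresses the Pseudomonas putida repressor CymR together with superfolder GFP. Each repressor shuts off the promoter that produces the other. Cumate relieves CymR repression and pushes the circuit toward the VanR/mKate2 state, whereas vanillate relieves VanR repression and favours the CymR/sfGFP state, so red or green fluorescence reports which state the cells occupy. The feature table does not annotate the VanR coding sequence, which presumably lies in the unannotated stretch upstream of mKate2. It picks up only a J23119-like promoter fragment in the region where Pvan is expected, followed by a hammerhead ribozyme that likely acts as a 5' insulator for the transcript.

This variant carries RBS2 at the R1 position and RBS3 at the R2 position, making it one member of a series that differs in ribosome binding site strength. According to the record, the series was used to study how RBS modulation and host context tune circuit behaviour.
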