Features (pLannotate 1.2.2; 12 found; start..end, strand, type, name):
    133..160     +  protein_bind   CuO: CymR-binding P2 operator sequence from the p-cmt operon of Pseudomonas putida (Mullick et al., 2006) CymR
    191..218     +  protein_bind   CuO: CymR-binding P2 operator sequence from the p-cmt operon of Pseudomonas putida (Mullick et al., 2006) CymR
   1150..1839    +  CDS            mKate2: mKate2 is a basic (constitutively fluorescent) red fluorescent protein published in 2009, derived from Entacmaea quadricolor. It is reported to be a rapidly-maturing monomer with moderate acid sensitivity.
   1980..2004    +  promoter       J23119(SpeI) promoter (fragment): bacterial promoter (Registry of Standard Biological Parts BBa J23119) modified to end with an SpeI site
   2017..2072    +  ncRNA          Hammerhead 3: Accession: RF00008 - Hammerhead ribozyme (type III)
   2151..2759    +  CDS            cymR: CYMR_PSEPU - Experimental evidence at transcript level: Swiss-Prot protein existence level 2. Involved in the repression of the cym and cmt operons which are responsible of the p-cymene degradation. From Pseudomonas putida (Arthrobacter siderocapsulatus).
   2820..3530    +  CDS            superfolder GFP: GFP variant that folds robustly even when fused to poorly folded proteins (Pédelacq et al., 2006)
   3598..3692    +  terminator     lambda t0 terminator: transcription terminator from phage lambda
   3824..4636    +  CDS            aphA1: KKA1_ECOLX - Also known as nptI. Protein inferred from homology: Swiss-Prot protein existence level 3. Resistance to kanamycin and structurally-related aminoglycosides, including amikacin. From Escherichia coli.
   4723..5385    -  CDS            pBBR1 Rep: replication protein for the broad-host-range plasmid pBBR1 from Bordetella bronchiseptica
   5386..6157    -  rep_origin     pBBR1 oriV: replication origin of the broad-host-range plasmid pBBR1 from Bordetella bronchiseptica; requires the pBBR1 Rep protein for replication
   6272..6358    -  terminator     rrnB T1 terminator: Escherichia coli rrnB; transcription terminator T1 from the E. coli rrnB gene
>Addgene plasmid #231620 | pVCS6 | addgene full sequence | sequence record 464093 | Addgene NGS Result
CTCGGGTAAGAACTCGCACTTCGTGGAAACACTATTATCTGGTGGGTCTCTGTCCCTCGGTACCAAATTC
CAGAAAAGAGACGCTTTCGAGCGTCTTTTTTCGTTTTGGTCCGTGCCTACTCTGGAAAATCTAACAAACA
GACAATCTGGTCTGTTTGTATTATGGAAAATTTTTCTGTATAATAGATTCAACAAACAGACAATCTGGTC
TGTTTGTATTATAGCGCTCAACGGGTGTGCTTCCCGTTCTGATGAGTCCGTGAGGACGAAAGCGCCTCTA
CAAATAATTTTGTTTAAGGCTCGTGTTACTATTGGCTGAGATAAGGGTAGCAGAAAAAAGAGGGGAAATA
GTCCATGGACATGCCTCGTATTAAACCGGGTCAGCGTGTTATGATGGCACTGCGTAAAATGATTGCAAGC
GGTGAAATCAAAAGTGGTGAACGTATTGCAGAAATTCCGACCGCAGCAGCACTGGGTGTTAGCCGTATGC
CGGTTCGTATCGCACTGCGTTCACTGGAACAAGAAGGTCTGGTTGTTCGTCTGGGTGCACGTGGTTATGC
AGCCCGTGGTGTTAGCAGCGATCAGATTCGTGATGCAATTGAAGTTCGTGGTGTTCTGGAAGGTTTTGCA
GCACGTCGTCTGGCAGAACGTGGTATGACCGCAGAAACCCATGCACGTTTTGTTGTACTGATTGCAGAAG
GTGAAGCACTGTTTGCAGCCGGTCGCCTGAATGGTGAAGATCTGGATCGTTATGCCGCATATAATCAGGC
ATTTCATGATACCCTGGTTAGCGCAGCAGGTAATGGTGCAGTTGAAAGCGCACTGGCACGTAATGGTTTT
GAACCGTTTGCAGCAGCCGGTGCACTGGCCCTGGATCTGATGGACCTGTCTGCCGAATATGAACATCTGC
TGGCAGCACATCGTCAGCATCAGGCAGTTCTGGATGCAGTTAGCTGTGGTGATGCCGAAGGTGCAGAACG
TATTATGCGTGATCATGCACTGGCAGCAATTCGTAATGCAAAAGTTTTTGAAGCAGCAGCAAGCGCAGGC
GCACCGCTGGGTGCAGCATGGTCAATTCGTGCAGATTGAGGCTCGGTATCTCGTGGTCTGACGGTAAAAT
CTATTGTAAAAGAGGAGAAATAGTCCATGTCAGAATTAATTAAAGAAAATATGCACATGAAATTATATAT
GGAAGGTACTGTCAACAATCATCATTTCAAATGCACATCCGAAGGTGAAGGTAAACCATATGAAGGCACA
CAAACAATGCGCATCAAAGCAGTTGAAGGTGGACCCCTGCCCTTTGCGTTTGACATTCTCGCAACGAGCT
TTATGTACGGGTCTAAAACTTTTATCAATCACACCCAAGGCATTCCTGACTTTTTTAAACAGTCCTTTCC
TGAAGGCTTTACCTGGGAACGTGTAACAACTTATGAAGATGGCGGTGTACTTACAGCAACTCAAGATACG
AGTTTACAAGATGGCTGTCTGATTTACAATGTTAAAATCCGTGGCGTAAATTTCCCGAGTAACGGACCCG
TAATGCAAAAAAAAACTCTTGGTTGGGAAGCATCAACAGAAACCTTATATCCTGCGGACGGTGGCTTAGA
AGGACGCGCAGACATGGCACTGAAATTAGTTGGAGGCGGTCATTTAATCTGCAACCTGAAAACAACCTAT
CGTTCCAAAAAACCCGCTAAAAACCTTAAAATGCCTGGAGTATACTATGTTGATCGTCGCTTAGAACGTA
TTAAAGAAGCTGATAAAGAAACCTACGTTGAACAACATGAAGTAGCCGTAGCCCGTTATTGTGACCTTCC
GTCGAAATTAGGACATCGTTGAGGCTCGTTACTTACGACACTCCGAGACAGTCAGAGGGTATTTATTGAA
CTAGTCCGACGAACAATAAGGCCTCCCTAACGGGGGGCCTTTTTTATTGATAACAAAAGTGCCTACTCTG
GAAAATCTATTGGATCCAATTGACAGCTAGCTCAGTCCTAGGTACCATTGGATCCAATAGTAGTCACCGG
CTGTGCTTGCCGGTCTGATGAGCCTGTGAAGGCGAAACTACCTCTACAAATAATTTTGTTTAAGGCTCGT
GTTACTATTGGCTGAGATAAGGGTAGCAGAAAAAAGAGGAGAAATAGTCCATGAGCCCGAAACGTCGTAC
CCAGGCAGAACGTGCAATGGAAACCCAGGGTAAACTGATTGCAGCAGCACTGGGTGTTCTGCGTGAAAAA
GGTTATGCAGGTTTTCGTATTGCAGATGTTCCGGGTGCAGCCGGTGTTAGCCGTGGTGCACAGAGCCATC
ATTTTCCGACCAAACTGGAACTGCTGCTGGCAACCTTTGAATGGCTGTATGAGCAGATTACCGAACGTAG
CCGTGCACGTCTGGCAAAACTGAAACCGGAAGATGATGTTATTCAGCAGATGCTGGATGATGCAGCAGAA
TTTTTTCTGGATGATGATTTTAGCATCGGCCTGGATCTGATTGTTGCAGCAGATCGTGATCCGGCACTGC
GTGAAGGTATTCAGCGTACCGTTGAACGTAATCGTTTTGTTGTTGAAGATATGTGGCTGGGTGTGCTGGT
GAGCCGTGGTCTGAGCCGTGATGATGCCGAAGATATTCTGTGGCTGATTTTTAACAGCGTTCGTGGTCTG
GTAGTTCGTAGCCTGTGGCAGAAAGATAAAGAACGTTTTGAACGTGTGCGTAATAGCACCCTGGAAATTG
CACGTGAACGTTATGCAAAATTCAAACGTTGAGGCTCGGTATCTCGTGGTCTGACGGTAAAATCTATTGT
AAAAGAGGAGAAATAGTCCATGCGTAAAGGCGAAGAGCTGTTCACTGGTGTCGTCCCTATTCTGGTGGAA
CTGGATGGTGATGTCAACGGTCATAAGTTTTCCGTGCGTGGCGAGGGTGAAGGTGACGCAACTAATGGTA
AACTGACGCTGAAGTTCATCTGTACTACTGGTAAACTGCCGGTACCTTGGCCGACTCTGGTAACGACGCT
GACTTATGGTGTTCAGTGCTTTGCTCGTTATCCGGACCATATGAAGCAGCATGACTTCTTCAAGTCCGCC
ATGCCGGAAGGCTATGTGCAGGAACGCACGATTTCCTTTAAGGATGACGGCACGTACAAAACGCGTGCGG
AAGTGAAATTTGAAGGCGATACTCTGGTAAACCGCATTGAGCTGAAAGGCATTGACTTTAAAGAAGACGG
CAATATCCTGGGCCATAAGCTGGAATACAATTTTAACAGCCACAATGTTTACATCACCGCCGATAAACAA
AAAAATGGCACTAAAGCGAATTTTAAAATTCGCCACAACGTGGAGGATGGCAGCGTGCAGCTGGCTGATC
ACTACCAGCAAAACACTCCAATCGGTGATGGTCCTGTTCTGCTGCCAGACAATCACTATCTGAGCACGCA
AAGCGTTCTGTCTAAAGATCCGAACGAGAAACGCGATCATATGGTTCTGCTGGAGTTCGTAACCGCAGCG
GGCATCACGCATGGTATGGATGAACTGTACGGCTCGGGAGACCTATCGGTAATAACAGTCCAATCTGGTG
TAACTTCGGAATCGTCCACTAGTCTTGGACTCCTGTTGATAGATCCAGTAATGACCTCAGAACTCCATCT
GGATTTGTTCAGAACGCTCGGTTGCCGCCGGGCGTTTTTTATTGGTGAGAATCCAGGGGTCCCCAATAAT
TACGATTTAAATTTGTGTCTCAAAATCTCTGATGTTACATTGCACAAGATAAAAATATATCATCATGAAC
AATAAAACTGTCTGCTTACATAAACAGTAATACAAGGGGTGTTATGAGCCATATTCAGCGTGAAACGAGC
TGTAGCCGTCCGCGTCTGAACAGCAACATGGATGCGGATCTGTATGGCTATAAATGGGCGCGTGATAACG
TGGGTCAGAGCGGCGCGACCATTTATCGTCTGTATGGCAAACCGGATGCGCCGGAACTGTTTCTGAAACA
TGGCAAAGGCAGCGTGGCGAACGATGTGACCGATGAAATGGTGCGTCTGAACTGGCTGACCGAATTTATG
CCGCTGCCGACCATTAAACATTTTATTCGCACCCCGGATGATGCGTGGCTGCTGACCACCGCGATTCCGG
GCAAAACCGCGTTTCAGGTGCTGGAAGAATATCCGGATAGCGGCGAAAACATTGTGGATGCGCTGGCCGT
GTTTCTGCGTCGTCTGCATAGCATTCCGGTGTGCAACTGCCCGTTTAACAGCGATCGTGTGTTTCGTCTG
GCCCAGGCGCAGAGCCGTATGAACAACGGCCTGGTGGATGCGAGCGATTTTGATGATGAACGTAACGGCT
GGCCGGTGGAACAGGTGTGGAAAGAAATGCATAAACTGCTGCCGTTTAGCCCGGATAGCGTGGTGACCCA
CGGCGATTTTAGCCTGGATAACCTGATTTTCGATGAAGGCAAACTGATTGGCTGCATTGATGTGGGCCGT
GTGGGCATTGCGGATCGTTATCAGGATCTGGCCATTCTGTGGAACTGCCTGGGCGAATTTAGCCCGAGCC
TGCAAAAACGTCTGTTTCAGAAATATGGCATTGATAATCCGGATATGAACAAACTGCAATTTCATCTGAT
GCTGGATGAATTTTTCTAATAATTAATTGGACCGCGGTCCGCGCGTTGTCCTTTTCCGCTGCATAACCCT
GCTTCGGGTGCGAGGCTGGCCGTAGGCCGGCCCTACCGGCGCGGCAGCGTTACCCGTGTCGGCGGCTCCA
ACGGCTCGCCATCGTCCAGAAAACACGGCTCATCGGGCATCGGCAGGCGCTGCTGCCCGCGCCGTTCCCA
TTCCTCCGTTTCGGTCAAGGCTGGCAGGTCTGGTTCCATGCCCGGAATGCCGGGCTGGCTGGGCGGCTCC
TCGCCGGGGCCGGTCGGTAGTTGCTGCTCGCCCGGATACAGGGTCGGGATGCGGCGCAGGTCGCCATGCC
CCAACAGCGATTCGTCCTGGTCGTCGTGATCAACCACCACGGCGGCACTGAACACCGACAGGCGCAACTG
GTCGCGGGGCTGGCCCCACGCCACGCGGTCATTGACCACGTAGGCCGACACGGTGCCGGGGCCGTTGAGC
TTCACGACGGAGATCCAGCGCTCGGCCACCAAGTCCTTGACTGCGTATTGGACCGTCCGCAAAGAACGTC
CGATGAGCTTGGAAAGTGTCTTCTGGCTGACCACCACGGCGTTCTGGTGGCCCATCTGCGCCACGAGGTG
ATGCAGCAGCATTGCCGCCGTGGGTTTCCTCGCAATAAGCCCGGCCCACGCCTCATGCGCTTTGCGTTCC
GTTTGCACCCAGTGACCGGGCTTGTTCTTGGCTTGAATGCCGATTTCTCTGGACTGCGTGGCCATGCTTA
TCTCCATGCGGTAGGGGTGCCGCACGGTTGCGGCACCATGCGCAATCAGCTGCAACTTTTCGGCAGCGCG
ACAACAATTATGCGTTGCGTAAAAGTGGCAGTCAATTACAGATTTTCTTTAACCTACGCAATGAGCTATT
GCGGGGGGTGCCGCAATGAGCTGTTGCGTACCCCCCTTTTTTAAGTTGTTGATTTTTAAGTCTTTCGCAT
TTCGCCCTATATCTAGTTCTTTGGTGCCCAAAGAAGGGCACCCCTGCGGGGTTCCCCCACGCCTTCGGCG
CGGCTCCCCCTCCGGCAAAAAGTGGCCCCTCCGGGGCTTGTTGATCGACTGCGCGGCCTTCGGCCTTGCC
CAAGGTGGCGCTGCCCCCTTGGAACCCCCGCACTCGCCGCCGTGAGGCTCGGGGGGCAGGCGGGCGGGCT
TCGCCCTTCGACTGCCCCCACTCGCATAGGCTTGGGTCGTTCCAGGCGCGTCAAGGCCAAGCCGCTGCGC
GGTCGCTGCGCGAGCCTTGACCCGCCTTCCACTTGGTGTCCAACCGGCAAGCGAAGCGCGCAGGCCGCAG
GCCGGAGGCTTTTCCCCAGAGAAAATTAAAAAAATTGATGGGGCAAGGCCGCAGGCCGCGCAGTTGGAGC
CGGTGGGTATGTGGTCGAAGGCTGGGTAGCCGGTGGGCAATCCCTGTGGTCAAGCTCGTGGGCAGGCGCA
GCCTGTCCATCAGCTTGTCCAGCAGGGTTGTCCACGGGCCGAGCGAAGCGAGCCAGCCGGTGGCCGCTCG
CGGCCATCGTCCACATATCCACGGGCTGGCAAGGGAGCGCAGCGACCGCGCAGGGCGAAGCCCGGAGAGC
AAGCCCGTAGGGGGGGCGCGCCCAGCTGTCTAGGGCGGCGGATTTGTCCTACTCAGGAGAGCGTTCACCG
ACAAACAACAGATAAAACGAAAGGCCCAGTCTTTCGACTGAGCCTTTCGTTTTATTTGATGCCTTTAATT
AAGG
